Addgene plasmid #71943: Cntn5.1-AP-His
Purpose: Expresses the extracellular region of the Contactin 5, isoform 1 protein (truncated immediately upstream of propeptide cleavage and GPI-attachement site), C-terminally fused to alkaline phosphatase + 6X histidine tag.
Depositing lab: Woj Wojtowicz. Depositing organization: University of California, Berkeley. Publication: An extracellular biochemical screen reveals that FLRTs and Unc5s mediate neuronal subtype recognition in the retina. Visser JJ, Cheng Y, Perry SC, Chastain AB, Parsa B, Masri SS, Ray TA, Kay JN, Wojtowicz WM. Elife. 2015 Dec 3;4. pii: e08149. doi: 10.7554/eLife.08149. PubMed 26633812.
Backbone
  Vector backbone: pCMVi-SV40ori
  Vector type: Mammalian Expression
Growth in bacteria
  Bacterial resistance: Ampicillin, 100 μg/mL
  Growth temperature: 37°C
  Growth strain: DH5alpha
  Copy number: High Copy
Gene/Insert
  Gene/Insert name: Cntn5.1 (alt names: Contactin 5, isoform 1; NB-2; Gm507; NCBI gene ID 244682; Reference sequence NM_001170787.1)
  Species: M. musculus (mouse)
  Insert size (bp): 3192
  Entrez Gene: Cntn5 (a.k.a. 6720426O10Rik, A830025P08Rik, Gm507, NB-2)
  Promoter: CMV
  Tag / fusion protein: AP-His (C terminal on backbone)
  Cloning method: Restriction Enzyme; 5′ cloning site NotI (not destroyed); 3′ cloning site SpeI (not destroyed)
  Sequencing primers: 5′ GTCAGAGGTAACTCCCGTTGC; 3′ GAGGTTCTTGGCGGCTGTC
Terms and licenses: Academic/Nonprofit Terms; Industry Terms: Not Available to Industry
How to cite: Cntn5.1-AP-His was a gift from Woj Wojtowicz (Addgene plasmid # 71943 ; http://n2t.net/addgene:71943 ; RRID:Addgene_71943)
