[The description below was written by a language model from this plasmid's Addgene catalogue record and the feature table of its GenBank file.]
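Description:
Cntn5.1-AP-His is a 9.7 kb mammalian expression plasmid built on the pCMVi-SV40ori backbone and designed to produce a soluble, tagged form of the mouse cell-surface protein Contactin 5, isoform 1 (Cntn5, also called NB-2). The roughly 3.2 kb insert encodes only the extracellular region, truncated just upstream of the propeptide cleavage and GPI-attachment site, so the product should not become membrane-anchored. It was cloned between NotI and SpeI sites, both retained, placing it in frame with a backbone-encoded C-terminal alkaline phosphatase (AP) moiety followed by a 6xHis tag. Transcription is driven by the human CMV immediate-early enhancer and promoter, followed by CMV intron A, which generally boosts expression. A Kozak consensus precedes the start of the open reading frame, and an SV40 polyadenylation signal follows the His tag. The feature table annotates the His tag but not the Cntn5 or AP coding regions, which lie in the unannotated stretch between the Kozak sequence and the tag.

In bacteria the plasmid is maintained at high copy through a ColE1/pUC-type origin and selected with ampicillin via the bla gene. An f1 origin is also present. The SV40 enhancer/early promoter region contains the SV40 origin, which allows episomal amplification in mammalian cells that supply large T antigen. No mammalian selection marker is annotated, which fits transient expression. The AP fusion gives an enzymatic readout for detecting and quantifying the ectodomain, and the His tag permits capture or purification. The associated publication describes an extracellular biochemical screen for receptor–ligand interactions underlying neuronal subtype recognition in the retina, which suggests this construct served as one of the tagged ectodomain reagents in that binding screen.
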