LOCUS       Exported 9707 bp ds-DNA circular SYN 13-MAY-2021
DEFINITION  Expresses the extracellular region of the Contactin 5, isoform 1
            protein (truncated immediately upstream of propeptide cleavage and
            GPI-attachement site), C-terminally fused to alkaline phosphatase +
            6X histidine tag..
ACCESSION   .
VERSION     .
KEYWORDS    Cntn5.1-AP-His
SOURCE      synthetic DNA construct
  ORGANISM  synthetic DNA construct
REFERENCE   1 (bases 1 to 9707)
  AUTHORS   Visser JJ, Cheng Y, Perry SC, Chastain AB, Parsa B, Masri SS, Ray
            TA, Kay JN, Wojtowicz WM
  TITLE     An extracellular biochemical screen reveals that FLRTs and Unc5s
            mediate neuronal subtype recognition in the retina.
  JOURNAL   Elife. 2015 Dec 3;4. pii: e08149. doi: 10.7554/eLife.08149.
  PUBMED    26633812
REFERENCE   2 (bases 1 to 9707)
  AUTHORS   .
  TITLE     Direct Submission
  JOURNAL   Exported May 13, 2021 from SnapGene Server 1.1.58
            http://www.snapgene.com
FEATURES             Location/Qualifiers
     source          1..9707
                     /organism="synthetic DNA construct"
                     /mol_type="other DNA"
     enhancer        105..408
                     /label=CMV enhancer
                     /note="human cytomegalovirus immediate early enhancer"
     promoter        409..612
                     /label=CMV promoter
                     /note="human cytomegalovirus (CMV) immediate early
                     promoter"
     primer_bind     563..583
                     /label=CMV-F
                     /note="Human CMV immediate early promoter, forward primer"
     primer_bind     609..633
                     /label=LNCX
                     /note="Human CMV promoter, forward primer"
     intron          748..1573
                     /label=CMV intron A
                     /note="human cytomegalovirus intron A (Chapman et al.,
                     1991)"
     regulatory      1604..1613
                     /regulatory_class="other"
                     /note="vertebrate consensus sequence for strong initiation
                     of translation (Kozak, 1987)"
     CDS             6287..6304
                     /codon_start=1
                     /product="6xHis affinity tag"
                     /label=6xHis
                     /translation="HHHHHH"
     polyA_signal    6330..6451
                     /label=SV40 poly(A) signal
                     /note="SV40 polyadenylation signal"
     primer_bind     complement(6367..6386)
                     /label=SV40pA-R
                     /note="SV40 polyA, reverse primer"
     primer_bind     6421..6440
                     /label=EBV-rev
                     /note="SV40 polyA terminator, reverse primer"
     primer_bind     complement(6489..6506)
                     /label=L4440
                     /note="L4440 vector, forward primer"
     rep_origin      complement(6660..7248)
                     /direction=LEFT
                     /label=ori
                     /note="high-copy-number ColE1/pMB1/pBR322/pUC origin of
                     replication"
     primer_bind     complement(6740..6759)
                     /label=pBR322ori-F
                     /note="pBR322 origin, forward primer"
     CDS             complement(7419..8279)
                     /codon_start=1
                     /gene="bla"
                     /product="beta-lactamase"
                     /label=AmpR
                     /note="confers resistance to ampicillin, carbenicillin, and
                     related antibiotics"
                     /translation="MSIQHFRVALIPFFAAFCLPVFAHPETLVKVKDAEDQLGARVGYI
                     ELDLNSGKILESFRPEERFPMMSTFKVLLCGAVLSRIDAGQEQLGRRIHYSQNDLVEYS
                     PVTEKHLTDGMTVRELCSAAITMSDNTAANLLLTTIGGPKELTAFLHNMGDHVTRLDRW
                     EPELNEAIPNDERDTTMPVAMATTLRKLLTGELLTLASRQQLIDWMEADKVAGPLLRSA
                     LPAGWFIADKSGAGERGSRGIIAALGPDGKPSRIVVIYTTGSQATMDERNRQIAEIGAS
                     LIKHW"
     primer_bind     8042..8061
                     /label=Amp-R
                     /note="Ampicillin resistance gene, reverse primer"
     promoter        complement(8280..8384)
                     /gene="bla"
                     /label=AmpR promoter
     primer_bind     8452..8470
                     /label=pBRforEco
                     /note="pBR322 vectors, upsteam of EcoRI site, forward
                     primer"
     primer_bind     complement(8508..8530)
                     /label=pGEX 3'
                     /note="pGEX vectors, reverse primer"
     primer_bind     complement(8532..8552)
                     /label=pBABE 3'
                     /note="SV40 enhancer, reverse primer for pBABE vectors"
     promoter        8537..8867
                     /label=SV40 promoter
                     /note="SV40 enhancer and early promoter"
     rep_origin      8718..8853
                     /label=SV40 ori
                     /note="SV40 origin of replication"
     primer_bind     8780..8799
                     /label=SV40pro-F
                     /note="SV40 promoter/origin, forward primer"
     primer_bind     9004..9023
                     /label=pRS-marker
                     /note="pRS vectors, use to sequence yeast selectable
                     marker"
     rep_origin      complement(9090..9545)
                     /direction=LEFT
                     /label=f1 ori
                     /note="f1 bacteriophage origin of replication; arrow
                     indicates direction of (+) strand synthesis"
     primer_bind     complement(9227..9248)
                     /label=F1ori-F
                     /note="F1 origin, forward primer"
     primer_bind     9439..9458
                     /label=F1ori-R
                     /note="F1 origin, reverse primer"
     primer_bind     9671..9693
                     /label=M13/pUC Forward
                     /note="In lacZ gene"
     primer_bind     9685..9702
                     /label=M13 Forward
                     /note="In lacZ gene. Also called M13-F20 or M13 (-21)
                     Forward"
     primer_bind     9686..9702
                     /label=M13 fwd
                     /note="common sequencing primer, one of multiple similar
                     variants"
ORIGIN
        1 gtcgaggtct cgacggtatc gattgacatt gattattgac tagctagtta ttaatagtaa
       61 tcaattacgg ggtcattagt tcatagccca tatatggagt tccgcgttac ataacttacg
      121 gtaaatggcc cgcctggctg accgcccaac gacccccgcc cattgacgtc aataatgacg
      181 tatgttccca tagtaacgcc aatagggact ttccattgac gtcaatgggt ggagtattta
      241 cggtaaactg cccacttggc agtacatcaa gtgtatcata tgccaagtcc gccccctatt
      301 gacgtcaatg acggtaaatg gcccgcctgg cattatgccc agtacatgac cttacgggac
      361 tttcctactt ggcagtacat ctacgtatta gtcatcgcta ttaccatggt gatgcggttt
      421 tggcagtaca ccaatgggcg tggatagcgg tttgactcac ggggatttcc aagtctccac
      481 cccattgacg tcaatgggag tttgttttgg caccaaaatc aacgggactt tccaaaatgt
      541 cgtaataacc ccgccccgtt gacgcaaatg ggcggtaggc gtgtacggtg ggaggtctat
      601 ataagcagag ctcgtttagt gaaccgtcag atcgcctgga gacgccatcc acgctgtttt
      661 gacctccata gaagacaccg ggaccgatcc agcctccgcg gccgggaacg gtgcattgga
      721 acgcggattc cccgtgccaa gagtgacgta agtaccgcct atagactcta taggcacacc
      781 cctttggctc ttatgcatgc tatactgttt ttggcttggg gcctatacac ccccgcttcc
      841 atatgctata ggtgatggta tagcttagcc tataggtgtg ggttattgac cattattgac
      901 cactccccta ttggtgacga tactttccat tactaatcca taacatggct ctttgccaca
      961 actatctcta ttggctatat gccaatactc tgtccttcag agactgacac ggactctgta
     1021 tttttacagg atggggtccc atttattatt tacaaattca catatacaac aacgccgtcc
     1081 cccgtgcccg cagtttttat taaacatagc gtgggatctc cacgcgaatc tcgggtacgt
     1141 gttccggaca tgggctcttc tccggtagcg gcggagcttc cacatccgag ccctggtccc
     1201 atgcctccag cggctcatgg tcgctcggca gctccttgct cctaacagtg gaggccagac
     1261 ttaggcacag cacaatgccc accaccacca gtgtgccgca caaggccgtg gcggtagggt
     1321 atgtgtctga aaatgagctc ggagattggg ctcgcaccgc tgacgcagat ggaagactta
     1381 aggcagcggc agaagaagat gcaggcagct gagttgttgt attctgataa gagtcagagg
     1441 taactcccgt tgcggtgctg ttaacggtgg agggcagtgt agtctgagca gtactcgttg
     1501 ctgccgcgcg cgccaccaga cataatagct gacagactaa cagactgttc ctttccatgg
     1561 gtcttttctg cagaagcttg aattctcgag gatccgcggc cgcgccacca tggcttcctg
     1621 ttggagactc attctgttcc tgtctgtcac caggtggctt tcagattact ctgaagctct
     1681 ctctggcctt tctacttcat atgctgcttt gctcagaatt aagaagagtt caacctcacc
     1741 ctttggttcc aagtccagac cacggttcag cagtccttca ttaggtacca tcagtgtttc
     1801 tccaccaagc tggcgagggg cagctcagca gtaccactcc ccaggcaacc tttatcactc
     1861 ctcagatgcc ttcagacaag atgaaagtgt ggattatggg ccagtatttg tgcaagaacc
     1921 tgatgatgtc atttttccaa ctgattctga tgaaaagaag gtagctctaa attgtgaagt
     1981 tcgtggcaac ccatctccta gttacagatg gcttcggaat ggaactgaaa tagctctgga
     2041 gagtgactat cgctacagtc tgatagacgg caccttcatc atcagcaatc caagtgaact
     2101 cagggattct ggcctgtacc agtgcttagc caccaactct tttggaagta ttcttagtcg
     2161 agaagccact cttcagtttg cctatctggg aaattttagt ggccggacaa gaagtgcagt
     2221 ctcagtgcgg gaaggccagg gggttgttct gatgtgctct ccaccaccac attctccaga
     2281 gatcatctat agctgggtct tcaatgagtt cccttccttt gtggcagagg acagccggcg
     2341 gttcatatcc caagagacag gcaaccttta tatttctaaa gtgcaaacat ccgatgttgg
     2401 cagctacatt tgtctggtga aaaatgctgt gacaaatgct cgcgtgctca gtcctccaac
     2461 cccactcacg ctgcgaaatg atggtgtgat gggagaatat gagccaaaaa ttgaggtcca
     2521 ttttcctttc actgtcacag ctgctaaggg aacaactgtg aagatggaat gctttgcact
     2581 tggcaacccg gttccaacaa ttacttggat gaaggttaac ggttacattc ctagtaagtc
     2641 cagactgcgg aaatcccagg cagtgctgga gattccaaac ctgcagctgg atgatgccgg
     2701 aatatacgaa tgcacagctg aaaactcccg tggaaaaaac tcctttcgtg gacagctaca
     2761 aatattcaca tacccacact gggtacagaa actgaatgat acccagctgg acagtgggag
     2821 tcctctgcag tgggaatgca aggctactgg aaagcccaga cccacatacc gctggctgaa
     2881 gaatggagca cccctcttgc cgcagagcag agtggacaca gtgaatggaa tattggcgat
     2941 ccagagtgtg aatcaatcag atgctgggat gtatcagtgt ttggctgaga ataaatatgg
     3001 agctatttat gcgagtgctg agctgaagat tctagcttcg ccgccctcct tcgaactgaa
     3061 tcaagtgaag aaatccataa ttgttaccaa agaccgggga gtgctcatag agtgcgaacc
     3121 ccagggatct ccaaagccag ccatctcctg gaggaaggga gacaaggcag tgagggcgaa
     3181 taaaagaata gctattcttc cagacggaag cctgaggatc ctaaacgctt ctaaagcaga
     3241 tgaggggaag tacatttgcc aaggggtgaa catcttcggt tctgcagaga ttatagcttc
     3301 cctgtctgtc aaagaaccca caaggataga gcttactcct aaaagaacag agttaactgt
     3361 tggagagagc attgtcctca actgtaaagc tatccacgac gccagtttgg acgtcacttt
     3421 ctactggaca ttaaaaggac aacctattga ttttgagaaa gaaggcggac attttgaaaa
     3481 catcagggct caagcatcct ctgcagattt aatgatcagg aacatccttc tgatgcatgc
     3541 tgggagatat ggctgcaggg tacagaccac agcagacagt gtgtcagatg aggcagaact
     3601 tcttgttagg ggtcccccag ggccacctgg agtggtcata gtagaggaga ttacagaaag
     3661 cacagccact ctctcatgga gtccagcaac tgacaaccat agccccatct cttcttacaa
     3721 ccttcaggct cgcagcccct tctccctggg ctggcaaaca gtgaagacag tcccagaagt
     3781 catcacagga gacatggagt cagcaatggc tgtggaccta aacccctggg tagaatatga
     3841 attccgagtg gtggccacca atccaattgg gacaggagat ccaagcattc catctcgaat
     3901 gatccgcaca aatgaggcag ttccaaagac ggcacccagc aacgtgagtg gaagaagtgg
     3961 aagaaggcat gagttggtca ttgcctggga gccagtatca gaagagtttc agaatgggga
     4021 aggcttcggc tacatagtgg cattcagacc taatggaaca cgtggctgga aggagaaaat
     4081 ggttacgtct tcggaggcgt ccaagttcat ttaccgagat gaaagtgtcc ctcctctcac
     4141 accctttgag gtcaaagttg gtgtttataa taataaaggt gatgggcctt tcagccagat
     4201 cgtagtcatc tgttcagctg agggagaacc cactgctgct cccactgacg tcacagcaac
     4261 cagtgtgtca gtgtcagaga tttttgttgt atggaaacat gttaaggaga gtcttggaag
     4321 accacagggg tttgagatta gttactggaa agataccgag ccagaagact ccgtagaaac
     4381 agtccgaacc agagggaatg agtcattcgt catgttgacg ggattggaag gcaacacact
     4441 ctatcacctc acagtcaggg cttacaatgg agccggctat gggccaccca gcagggaagc
     4501 aagcaccacc acaaagaggc acccccctag ggagccacct ggcaacctcc ggtgggagca
     4561 gcagggctcc caagtttccc taggctggga gccagtcaga cccctagcca atgagtctga
     4621 agtcatgggt tacaaggttt tttataggca agagggtcac agcgaaggtc aagttattga
     4681 gacacagaaa cctcaagctg tagtgcctct acctgaggct ggagtctaca ttattgaagt
     4741 tcgagcgtac agtgagggag gagatggaac agctagctcc caaatcaggg ttccttcata
     4801 tactagtgga tcttccggaa tcatcccagt tgaggaggag aacccggact tctggaaccg
     4861 cgaggcagcc gaggccctgg gtgccgccaa gaagctgcag cctgcacaga cagccgccaa
     4921 gaacctcatc atcttcctgg gcgatgggat gggggtgtct acggtgacag ctgccaggat
     4981 cctaaaaggg cagaagaagg acaaactggg gcctgagata cccctggcca tggaccgctt
     5041 cccatatgtg gctctgtcca agacatacaa tgtagacaaa catgtgccag acagtggagc
     5101 cacagccacg gcctacctgt gcggggtcaa gggcaacttc cagaccattg gcttgagtgc
     5161 agccgcccgc tttaaccagt gcaacacgac acgcggcaac gaggtcatct ccgtgatgaa
     5221 tcgggccaag aaagcaggga agtcagtggg agtggtaacc accacacgag tgcagcacgc
     5281 ctcgccagcc ggcacctacg cccacacggt gaaccgcaac tggtactcgg acgccgacgt
     5341 gcctgcctcg gcccgccagg aggggtgcca ggacatcgct acgcagctca tctccaacat
     5401 ggacattgac gtgatcctag gtgggggccg aaagtacatg tttcgcatgg gaaccccaga
     5461 ccctgagtac ccagatgact acagccaagg tgggaccagg ctggacggga agaatctggt
     5521 gcaggaatgg ctggcgaagc gccagggtgc ccggtatgtg tggaaccgca ctgagctcat
     5581 gcaggcttcc ctggacccgt ctgtgaccca tctcatgggt ctctttgagc ctggagacat
     5641 gaaatacgag atccaccgag actccacact ggacccctcc ctgatggaga tgacagaggc
     5701 tgccctgcgc ctgctgagca ggaacccccg cggcttcttc ctcttcgtgg agggtggtcg
     5761 catcgaccat ggtcatcatg aaagcagggc ttaccgggca ctgactgaga cgatcatgtt
     5821 cgacgacgcc attgagaggg cgggccagct caccagcgag gaggacacgc tgagcctcgt
     5881 cactgccgac cactcccacg tcttctcctt cggaggctac cccctgcgag ggagctccat
     5941 cttcgggctg gcccctggca aggcccggga caggaaggcc tacacggtcc tcctatacgg
     6001 aaacggtcca ggctatgtgc tcaaggacgg cgcccggccg gatgttaccg agagcgagag
     6061 cgggagcccc gagtatcggc agcagtcagc agtgcccctg gacgaagaga cccacgcagg
     6121 cgaggacgtg gcggtgttcg cgcgcggccc gcaggcgcac ctggttcacg gcgtgcagga
     6181 gcagaccttc atagcgcacg tcatggcctt cgccgcctgc ctggagccct acaccgcctg
     6241 cgacctggcg ccccccgccg gcaccaccga cgccgcgcac ccgggtcatc atcaccatca
     6301 ccattaatct agagatctta ttaaagcaga acttgtttat tgcagcttat aatggttaca
     6361 aataaagcaa tagcatcaca aatttcacaa ataaagcatt tttttcactg cattctagtt
     6421 gtggtttgtc caaactcatc aatgtatctt atcatgtctg gtcgactcta gctagactct
     6481 tccgcttcct cgctcactga ctcgctgcgc tcggtcgttc ggctgcggcg agcggtatca
     6541 gctcactcaa aggcggtaat acggttatcc acagaatcag gggataacgc aggaaagaac
     6601 atgtgagcaa aaggccagca aaaggccagg aaccgtaaaa aggccgcgtt gctggcgttt
     6661 ttccataggc tccgcccccc tgacgagcat cacaaaaatc gacgctcaag tcagaggtgg
     6721 cgaaacccga caggactata aagataccag gcgtttcccc ctggaagctc cctcgtgcgc
     6781 tctcctgttc cgaccctgcc gcttaccgga tacctgtccg cctttctccc ttcgggaagc
     6841 gtggcgcttt ctcatagctc acgctgtagg tatctcagtt cggtgtaggt cgttcgctcc
     6901 aagctgggct gtgtgcacga accccccgtt cagcccgacc gctgcgcctt atccggtaac
     6961 tatcgtcttg agtccaaccc ggtaagacac gacttatcgc cactggcagc agccactggt
     7021 aacaggatta gcagagcgag gtatgtaggc ggtgctacag agttcttgaa gtggtggcct
     7081 aactacggct acactagaag aacagtattt ggtatctgcg ctctgctgaa gccagttacc
     7141 ttcggaaaaa gagttggtag ctcttgatcc ggcaaacaaa ccaccgctgg tagcggtggt
     7201 ttttttgttt gcaagcagca gattacgcgc agaaaaaaag gatctcaaga agatcctttg
     7261 atcttttcta cggggtctga cgctcagtgg aacgaaaact cacgttaagg gattttggtc
     7321 atgagattat caaaaaggat cttcacctag atccttttaa attaaaaatg aagttttaaa
     7381 tcaatctaaa gtatatatga gtaaacttgg tctgacagtt accaatgctt aatcagtgag
     7441 gcacctatct cagcgatctg tctatttcgt tcatccatag ttgcctgact ccccgtcgtg
     7501 tagataacta cgatacggga gggcttacca tctggcccca gtgctgcaat gataccgcga
     7561 gacccacgct caccggctcc agatttatca gcaataaacc agccagccgg aagggccgag
     7621 cgcagaagtg gtcctgcaac tttatccgcc tccatccagt ctattaattg ttgccgggaa
     7681 gctagagtaa gtagttcgcc agttaatagt ttgcgcaacg ttgttgccat tgctacaggc
     7741 atcgtggtgt cacgctcgtc gtttggtatg gcttcattca gctccggttc ccaacgatca
     7801 aggcgagtta catgatcccc catgttgtgc aaaaaagcgg ttagctcctt cggtcctccg
     7861 atcgttgtca gaagtaagtt ggccgcagtg ttatcactca tggttatggc agcactgcat
     7921 aattctctta ctgtcatgcc atccgtaaga tgcttttctg tgactggtga gtactcaacc
     7981 aagtcattct gagaatagtg tatgcggcga ccgagttgct cttgcccggc gtcaatacgg
     8041 gataataccg cgccacatag cagaacttta aaagtgctca tcattggaaa acgttcttcg
     8101 gggcgaaaac tctcaaggat cttaccgctg ttgagatcca gttcgatgta acccactcgt
     8161 gcacccaact gatcttcagc atcttttact ttcaccagcg tttctgggtg agcaaaaaca
     8221 ggaaggcaaa atgccgcaaa aaagggaata agggcgacac ggaaatgttg aatactcata
     8281 ctcttccttt ttcaatatta ttgaagcatt tatcagggtt attgtctcat gagcggatac
     8341 atatttgaat gtatttagaa aaataaacaa ataggggttc cgcgcacatt tccccgaaaa
     8401 gtgccacctg acgtctaaga aaccattatt atcatgacat taacctataa aaataggcgt
     8461 atcacgaggc cctttcgtct cgcgcgtttc ggtgatgacg gtgaaaacct ctgacacatg
     8521 cagctcccgg aggaatgtgt gtcagttagg gtgtggaaag tccccaggct ccccaggcag
     8581 gcagaagtat gcaaagcatg catctcaatt agtcagcaac caggtgtgga aagtccccag
     8641 gctccccagc aggcagaagt atgcaaagca tgcatctcaa ttagtcagca accatagtcc
     8701 cgcccctaac tccgcccatc ccgcccctaa ctccgcccag ttccgcccat tctccgcccc
     8761 atggctgact aatttttttt atttatgcag aggccgaggc cgcctctgcc tctgagctat
     8821 tccagaagta gtgaggaggc ttttttggag gcctaggctt ttgcaaaaag ctcccgggag
     8881 cttgtatatc cattttcgtc ccggagacgg tcacagcttg tctgtaagcg gatgccggga
     8941 gcagacaagc ccgtcagggc gcgtcagcgg gtgttggcgg gtgtcggggc tggcttaact
     9001 atgcggcatc agagcagatt gtactgagag tgcaccatat gcggtgtgaa ataccgcaca
     9061 gatgcgtaag gagaaaatac cgcatcagga aattgtaagc gttaatattt tgttaaaatt
     9121 cgcgttaaat ttttgttaaa tcagctcatt ttttaaccaa taggccgaaa tcggcaaaat
     9181 cccttataaa tcaaaagaat agaccgagat agggttgagt gttgttccag tttggaacaa
     9241 gagtccacta ttaaagaacg tggactccaa cgtcaaaggn nnnnnnnnnn nnnnnnnnnn
     9301 nnnnnnnnnn nnnnnnnnnn nnnnnnnntn nnnnnnnnnn nnnnnnnnnn nnnnnnnnnn
     9361 nnnnnnnnnn nnnnnnnnnn nnnnnnnnnn nnnnnnnnnn nnnnnnnnnn nnnnnnnnnn
     9421 gnnnnnnnnn nnnnnnnnnn nnnnnnnnnn nnnnnnnnnn nnnnnnnnnn nnnnnnnnnn
     9481 nnnnnnnnnn nnnnnnnnnn nnnnnnnnnn nnnnnnnnnn nnnnnnnnnn nnnnnnnnnn
     9541 nnnnnccatt cgccattcag gctgcgcaac tgttgggaag ggcgatcggt gcgggcctct
     9601 tcgctattac gccagctggc gaaaggggga tgtgctgcaa ggcgattaag ttgggtaacg
     9661 ccagggtttt cccagtcacg acgttgtaaa acgacggcca gtgaatt
//
