>Addgene plasmid #71943 | Cntn5.1-AP-His | addgene partial sequence | sequence record 136293 | pMRB101-F 5'-aagatgcaggcagctgagtt-3'
ACGGTGGAGGGCAGTGTAGTCTGAGCAGTACTCGTTGCTGCCGCGCGCGCCACCAGACATAATAGCTGAC
AGACTAACAGACTGTTCCTTTCCATGGGTCTTTTCTGCAGAAGCTTGAATTCTCGAGGATCCGCGGCCGC
GCCACCATGGCTTCCTGTTGGAGACTCATTCTGTTCCTGTCTGTCACCAGGTGGCTTTCAGATTACTCTG
AAGCTCTCTCTGGCCTTTCTACTTCATATGCTGCTTTGCTCAGAATTAAGAAGAGTTCAACCTCACCCTT
TGGTTCCAAGTCCAGACCACGGTTCAGCAGTCCTTCATTAGGTACCATCAGTGTTTCTCCACCAAGCTGG
CGAGGGGCAGCTCAGCAGTACCACTCCCCAGGCAACCTTTATCACTCCTCAGATGCCTTCAGACAAGATG
AAAGTGTGGATTATGGGCCAGTATTTGTGCAAGAACCTGATGATGTCATTTTTCCAACTGATTCTGATGA
AAAGAAGGTAGCTCTAAATTGTGAAGTTCGTGGCAACCCATCTCCTAGTTACAGATGGCTTCGGAATGGA
ACTGAAATAGCTCTGGAGAGTGACTATCGCTACAGTCTGATAGACGGCACCTTCATCATCAGCAATCCAA
GTGAACTCAGGGATTCTGGCCTGTACCAGTGCTTAGCCACCAACTCTTTTGGAAGTATTCTTAGTCGAGA
AGCCACTCTTCAGTTTGCCTATCTGGGAA
