>Addgene plasmid #71943 | Cntn5.1-AP-His | addgene partial sequence | sequence record 136356 | SV40pA-R 5'-GAAATTTGTGATGCTATTGC-3'
ATAAGATCTCTAGATTAATGGTGATGGTGATGATGACCCGGGTGCGCGGCGTCGGTGGTGCCGGCGGGGG
GCGCCAGGTCGCAGGCGGTGTAGGGCTCCAGGCAGGCGGCGAAGGCCATGACGTGCGCTATGAAGGTCTG
CTCCTGCACGCCGTGAACCAGGTGCGCCTGCGGGCCGCGCGCGAACACCGCCACGTCCTCGCCTGCGTGG
GTCTCTTCGTCCAGGGGCACTGCTGACTGCTGCCGATACTCGGGGCTCCCGCTCTCGCTCTCGGTAACAT
CCGGCCGGGCGCCGTCCTTGAGCACATAGCCTGGACCGTTTCCGTATAGGAGGACCGTGTAGGCCTTCCT
GTCCCGGGCCTTGCCAGGGGCCAGCCCGAAGATGGAGCTCCCTCGCAGGGGGTAGCCTCCGAAGGAGAAG
ACGTGGGAGTGGTCGGCAGTGACGAGGCTCAGCGTGTCCTCCTCGCTGGTGAGCTGGCCCGCCCTCTCAA
TGGCGTCGTCGAACATGATCGTCTCAGTCAGTGCCCGGTAAGCCCTGCTTTCATGATGACCATGGTCGAT
GCGACCACCCTCCACGAAGAGGAAGAAGCCGCGGGGGTTCCTGCTCAGCAGGCGCAGGGCAGCCTCTGTC
ATCTCCATCAGGGAGGGGTCCAGTGTGGAGTCTCGGTGGATCTCGTATTTCATGTCTCCAGGCTCAAAGA
GACCCATGAGATGGGTCACAGACGGGTCCAGGGAAGCCTGCATGAGCTCAGTGCGGTTCCACACATACCG
G
